Addgene plasmid #67665: mKate2-P2A-APEX2-ML1N*2
Purpose: Mammalian expression vector driving APEX2-ML1N (Mouse 2xML1N domain, [marks PI(3,5)P2] fused to EM peroxidase marker). Also contains bicistronially expressed cytoplasmic red reporter.
Depositing lab: Rob Parton. Publication: Modular Detection of GFP-Labeled Proteins for Rapid Screening by Electron Microscopy in Cells and Organisms. Ariotti N, Hall TE, Rae J, Ferguson C, McMahon KA, Martel N, Webb RE, Webb RI, Teasdale RD, Parton RG. Dev Cell. 2015 Nov 23;35(4):513-25. doi: 10.1016/j.devcel.2015.10.016. Epub 2015 Nov 12. PubMed 26585296.
Backbone
  Vector backbone: pCSDEST2
  Vector type: Mammalian Expression
Growth in bacteria
  Bacterial resistance: Ampicillin, 100 μg/mL
  Growth temperature: 37°C
  Growth strain: DH5alpha
  Copy number: High Copy
Gene/Insert
  Gene/Insert name: mKate2-P2A-APEX2-ML1N*2
  Species: Synthetic
  Cloning method: Gateway Cloning
  Sequencing primers: 5′ SP6; 3′ T3
Terms and licenses: Academic/Nonprofit Terms; Industry Terms: Not Available to Industry
How to cite: mKate2-P2A-APEX2-ML1N*2 was a gift from Rob Parton (Addgene plasmid # 67665 ; http://n2t.net/addgene:67665 ; RRID:Addgene_67665)
