[The description below was written by a language model from this plasmid's Addgene catalogue record and pLannotate feature annotations shown in this document.]
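Description:
mKate2-P2A-APEX2-ML1N*2 is a 6,181-bp mammalian expression plasmid built on the pCSDEST2 backbone by multisite Gateway cloning, as reflected in the attB1, attB2 and attB3 recombination scars that flank its modules. It is propagated in E. coli as a high-copy plasmid through a ColE1/pUC-type origin and selected with ampicillin via the β-lactamase gene. An f1 origin and remnants of lac sequences are also present.

Expression is driven by the simian cytomegalovirus IE94 enhancer/promoter, which sits at the end of the circular map and reads through into the insert, and transcripts are terminated by an SV40 polyadenylation signal. An SP6 promoter lies just upstream of the insert, and T7 (partial) and T3 promoters lie downstream in the opposite orientation. SP6 and T3 serve as the recorded sequencing primer sites.

The open reading frame begins with the monomeric red fluorescent protein mKate2. According to the construct name, a P2A self-cleaving peptide follows, although it is not separately annotated in the feature table. Next comes APEX2, the engineered soybean ascorbate peroxidase used as an electron microscopy tag. Across the attB2 site, APEX2 is joined to ML1N*2, a tandem repeat of the N-terminal domain of mouse Mcoln1 (TRPML1) that binds PI(3,5)P2. The annotation picks out only one Mcoln1 fragment, though the remaining span before attB3 has room for the second copy.

P2A skipping yields free cytoplasmic mKate2, which marks transfected cells, and a separate APEX2-ML1N probe that places peroxidase activity on PI(3,5)P2-containing membranes. This allows the lipid's distribution to be visualised at the ultrastructural level by electron microscopy.
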