Features (pLannotate 1.2.2; 20 found; start..end, strand, type, name):
     35..53      +  promoter       SP6 promoter: promoter for bacteriophage SP6 RNA polymerase
    108..132     +  protein_bind   attB1: mutant version of attB; recombination site for the Gateway® BP reaction BP Clonase™
    139..834     +  CDS            mKate2: mKate2 is a basic (constitutively fluorescent) red fluorescent protein published in 2009, derived from Entacmaea quadricolor. It is reported to be a rapidly-maturing monomer with moderate acid sensitivity.
    924..1671    +  CDS            APEX2 (fragment): soybean ascorbate peroxidase, engineered to serve as a monomeric tag for electron microscopy and live-cell proteomics (Lam et al., 2015) more active than the original APEX due to the A134P mutation
   1676..1700    -  protein_bind   attB2: mutant version of attB; recombination site for the Gateway® BP reaction BP Clonase™
   1717..1926    +  CDS            Mcoln1 (fragment): MCLN1_MOUSE - Also known as Trpml1 From Mus musculus (Mouse).
   2170..2190    -  protein_bind   attB3: mutant version of attB; core recombination site for the Gateway® BP reaction BP Clonase™
   2208..2225    -  promoter       T7 promoter (fragment): promoter for bacteriophage T7 RNA polymerase
   2230..2364    -  polyA_signal   SV40 poly(A) signal: SV40 polyadenylation signal
   2477..2495    -  promoter       T3 promoter: promoter for bacteriophage T3 RNA polymerase
   2540..2556    -  protein_bind   lac operator: The lac repressor binds to the lac operator to inhibit transcription in E. coli. This inhibition can be relieved by adding lactose or isopropyl-β-D-thiogalactopyranoside (IPTG). lac repressor encoded by lacI
   2564..2594    -  promoter       lac promoter: promoter for the E. coli lac operon
   2609..2630    -  protein_bind   CAP binding site: CAP binding activates transcription in the presence of cAMP. E. coli catabolite activator protein
   2643..2735    -  CDS            lacI (fragment): lac repressor; lacI; The lac repressor binds to the lac operator to inhibit transcription in E. coli. This inhibition can be relieved by adding lactose or isopropyl-β-D-thiogalactopyranoside (IPTG).
   2918..3506    -  rep_origin     ori: high-copy-number ColE1/pMB1/pBR322/pUC origin of replication
   3677..4537    -  CDS            AmpR: β-lactamase; bla; confers resistance to ampicillin, carbenicillin, and related antibiotics
   4538..4642    -  promoter       AmpR promoter: bla
   4695..5123    -  rep_origin     f1 ori (sequence partly withheld): f1 bacteriophage origin of replication; arrow indicates direction of (+) strand synthesis
   5128..5194    -  CDS            lacZα (fragment): LacZα fragment of β-galactosidase; lacZ fragment
   5197..6181    +  promoter       CMV IE94 promoter: enhancer/promoter region of simian cytomegalovirus major immediate early transcription unit IE94
>Addgene plasmid #67665 | mKate2-P2A-APEX2-ML1N*2 | depositor full sequence | sequence record 117213 | mKate2-P2A-APEX2-ML1N*2 sequence 6181 bps
CGCCATTCTGCCTGGGGACGTCGGAGCAAGCTTGATTTAGGTGACACTATAGAATACAAGCTACTTGTTC
TTTTTGCAGGATCCCATCGATTCGAATTCAAGGATCAACAAGTTTGTACAAAAAAGCAGGCTGCCACCAT
GGTGAGCGAGCTGATTAAGGAGAACATGCACATGAAGCTGTACATGGAGGGCACCGTGAACAACCACCAC
TTCAAGTGCACATCCGAGGGCGAAGGCAAGCCCTACGAGGGCACCCAGACCATGAGAATCAAGGCGGTCG
AGGGCGGCCCTCTCCCCTTCGCCTTCGACATCCTGGCTACCAGCTTCATGTACGGCAGCAAAACCTTCAT
CAACCACACCCAGGGCATCCCCGACTTCTTTAAGCAGTCCTTCCCCGAGGGCTTCACATGGGAGAGAGTC
ACCACATACGAAGACGGGGGCGTGCTGACCGCTACCCAGGACACCAGCCTCCAGGACGGCTGCCTCATCT
ACAACGTCAAGATCAGAGGGGTGAACTTCCCATCCAACGGCCCTGTGATGCAGAAGAAAACACTCGGCTG
GGAGGCCTCCACCGAGACCCTGTACCCCGCTGACGGCGGCCTGGAAGGCAGAGCCGACATGGCCCTGAAG
CTCGTGGGCGGGGGCCACCTGATCTGCAACTTGAAGACCACATACAGATCCAAGAAACCCGCTAAGAACC
TCAAGATGCCCGGCGTCTACTATGTGGACAGAAGACTGGAAAGAATCAAGGAGGCCGACAAAGAGACCTA
CGTCGAGCAGCACGAGGTGGCTGTGGCCAGATACTGCGACCTCCCTAGCAAACTGGGGCACAGACCTAGG
GGCAGCGGCGCCACCAACTTCAGCCTGCTGAAGCAGGCCGGCGACGTGGAGGAGAACCCCGGCCCCGCCC
CCGGCAGCCTCGAGGGAAAGTCTTACCCAACTGTGAGTGCTGATTACCAGGACGCCGTTGAGAAGGCGAA
GAAGAAGCTCAGAGGCTTCATCGCTGAGAAGAGATGCGCTCCTCTAATGCTCCGTTTGGCATTCCACTCT
GCTGGAACCTTTGACAAGGGCACGAAGACCGGTGGACCCTTCGGAACCATCAAGCACCCTGCCGAACTGG
CTCACAGCGCTAACAACGGTCTTGACATCGCTGTTAGGCTTTTGGAGCCACTCAAGGCGGAGTTCCCTAT
TTTGAGCTACGCCGATTTCTACCAGTTGGCTGGCGTTGTTGCCGTTGAGGTCACGGGTGGACCTAAGGTT
CCATTCCACCCTGGAAGAGAGGACAAGCCTGAGCCACCACCAGAGGGTCGCTTGCCCGATCCCACTAAGG
GTTCTGACCATTTGAGAGATGTGTTTGGCAAAGCTATGGGGCTTACTGACCAAGATATCGTTGCTCTATC
TGGGGGTCACACTATTGGAGCTGCACACAAGGAGCGTTCTGGATTTGAGGGTCCCTGGACCTCTAATCCT
CTTATTTTCGACAACTCATACTTCACGGAGTTGTTGAGTGGTGAGAAGGAAGGTCTCCTTCAGCTACCTT
CTGACAAGGCTCTTTTGTCTGACCCTGTATTCCGCCCTCTCGTTGACAAATATGCAGCGGACGAAGATGC
CTTCTTTGCTGATTACGCTGAGGCTCACCAAAAGCTTTCCGAGCTTGGGTTTGCTGATGCCGTCGACCCA
GCTTTCTTGTACAAAGTGGTGTACTCTGACCTGACTATGGCAACACCTGCTGGACGGAGGGCAAGCGAGA
CCGAACGGCTGCTGACACCCAACCCCGGATACGGCACTCAAGTGGGCACATCTCCAGCTCCCACCACACC
CACTGAGGAAGAGGACCTGAGGAGACGGCTGAAGTACTTCTTTATGAGTCCATGCGATAAATTCCGCGCA
AAGGGGCGAAAACCCTGTAAGCTGATGCTGAGAATCCTGACAATGGCAACTCCAGCTGGACGACGAGCAA
GCGAGACTGAAAGACTGCTGACCCCTAACCCAGGCTACGGAACCCAGGTCGGAACATCCCCAGCACCTAC
TACCCCTACCGAAGAGGAAGACCTGAGAAGGCGGCTGAAGTATTTCTTTATGAGCCCTTGCGATAAATTT
CGGGCCAAAGGGCGCAAGCCATGTAAACTGATGCTGGACCCCCCTGACCTGGATAATTAAGGATCCGAAC
AACTTTATTATACATAGTTGCACTCGAGCCTCTAGAACTATAGTGAGTCGTATTACGTAGATCCAGACAT
GATAAGATACATTGATGAGTTTGGACAAACCACAACTAGAATGCAGTGAAAAAAATGCTTTATTTGTGAA
ATTTGTGATGCTATTGCTTTATTTGTAACCATTATAAGCTGCAATAAACAAGTTAACAACAACAATTGCA
TTCATTTTATGTTTCAGGTTCAGGGGGAGGTGTGGGAGGTTTTTTAATTCGCGGCCGCGGCGCCAATGCA
TTGGGCCCGGTACCCAGCTTTTGTTCCCTTTAGTGAGGGTTAATTGCGCGCTTGGCGTAATCATGGTCAT
AGCTGTTTCCTGTGTGAAATTGTTATCCGCTCACAATTCCACACAACATACGAGCCGGAAGCATAAAGTG
TAAAGCCTGGGGTGCCTAATGAGTGAGCTAACTCACATTAATTGCGTTGCGCTCACTGCCCGCTTTCCAG
TCGGGAAACCTGTCGTGCCAGCTGCATTAATGAATCGGCCAACGCGCGGGGAGAGGCGGTTTGCGTATTG
GGCGCTCTTCCGCTTCCTCGCTCACTGACTCGCTGCGCTCGGTCGTTCGGCTGCGGCGAGCGGTATCAGC
TCACTCAAAGGCGGTAATACGGTTATCCACAGAATCAGGGGATAACGCAGGAAAGAACATGTGAGCAAAA
GGCCAGCAAAAGGCCAGGAACCGTAAAAAGGCCGCGTTGCTGGCGTTTTTCCATAGGCTCCGCCCCCCTG
ACGAGCATCACAAAAATCGACGCTCAAGTCAGAGGTGGCGAAACCCGACAGGACTATAAAGATACCAGGC
GTTTCCCCCTGGAAGCTCCCTCGTGCGCTCTCCTGTTCCGACCCTGCCGCTTACCGGATACCTGTCCGCC
TTTCTCCCTTCGGGAAGCGTGGCGCTTTCTCATAGCTCACGCTGTAGGTATCTCAGTTCGGTGTAGGTCG
TTCGCTCCAAGCTGGGCTGTGTGCACGAACCCCCCGTTCAGCCCGACCGCTGCGCCTTATCCGGTAACTA
TCGTCTTGAGTCCAACCCGGTAAGACACGACTTATCGCCACTGGCAGCAGCCACTGGTAACAGGATTAGC
AGAGCGAGGTATGTAGGCGGTGCTACAGAGTTCTTGAAGTGGTGGCCTAACTACGGCTACACTAGAAGGA
CAGTATTTGGTATCTGCGCTCTGCTGAAGCCAGTTACCTTCGGAAAAAGAGTTGGTAGCTCTTGATCCGG
CAAACAAACCACCGCTGGTAGCGGTGGTTTTTTTGTTTGCAAGCAGCAGATTACGCGCAGAAAAAAAGGA
TCTCAAGAAGATCCTTTGATCTTTTCTACGGGGTCTGACGCTCAGTGGAACGAAAACTCACGTTAAGGGA
TTTTGGTCATGAGATTATCAAAAAGGATCTTCACCTAGATCCTTTTAAATTAAAAATGAAGTTTTAAATC
AATCTAAAGTATATATGAGTAAACTTGGTCTGACAGTTACCAATGCTTAATCAGTGAGGCACCTATCTCA
GCGATCTGTCTATTTCGTTCATCCATAGTTGCCTGACTCCCCGTCGTGTAGATAACTACGATACGGGAGG
GCTTACCATCTGGCCCCAGTGCTGCAATGATACCGCGAGACCCACGCTCACCGGCTCCAGATTTATCAGC
AATAAACCAGCCAGCCGGAAGGGCCGAGCGCAGAAGTGGTCCTGCAACTTTATCCGCCTCCATCCAGTCT
ATTAATTGTTGCCGGGAAGCTAGAGTAAGTAGTTCGCCAGTTAATAGTTTGCGCAACGTTGTTGCCATTG
CTACAGGCATCGTGGTGTCACGCTCGTCGTTTGGTATGGCTTCATTCAGCTCCGGTTCCCAACGATCAAG
GCGAGTTACATGATCCCCCATGTTGTGCAAAAAAGCGGTTAGCTCCTTCGGTCCTCCGATCGTTGTCAGA
AGTAAGTTGGCCGCAGTGTTATCACTCATGGTTATGGCAGCACTGCATAATTCTCTTACTGTCATGCCAT
CCGTAAGATGCTTTTCTGTGACTGGTGAGTACTCAACCAAGTCATTCTGAGAATAGTGTATGCGGCGACC
GAGTTGCTCTTGCCCGGCGTCAATACGGGATAATACCGCGCCACATAGCAGAACTTTAAAAGTGCTCATC
ATTGGAAAACGTTCTTCGGGGCGAAAACTCTCAAGGATCTTACCGCTGTTGAGATCCAGTTCGATGTAAC
CCACTCGTGCACCCAACTGATCTTCAGCATCTTTTACTTTCACCAGCGTTTCTGGGTGAGCAAAAACAGG
AAGGCAAAATGCCGCAAAAAAGGGAATAAGGGCGACACGGAAATGTTGAATACTCATACTCTTCCTTTTT
CAATATTATTGAAGCATTTATCAGGGTTATTGTCTCATGAGCGGATACATATTTGAATGTATTTAGAAAA
ATAAACAAATAGGGGTTCCGCGCACATTTCCCCGAAAAGTGCCACCTAAATTGTAAGCGTTAATATTTTG
TTAAAATTCGCGTTAAATTTTTGTTAAATCAGCTCATTTTTTAACCAATAGGCCGAAATCGGCAAAATCC
CTTATAAATCAAAAGAATAGACCGAGATAGGGT
[37 nt withheld, positions 4794-4830]
AAAGAACGTGGACTCCAACGTCAAAGG
[49 nt withheld, positions 4858-4906]
T
[91 nt withheld, positions 4908-4998]
G
[124 nt withheld, positions 5000-5123]
CCCATTCGCCATTCAGGCTGCGCAACTGTTGGGAAGGGCGATCGGTGCGGGCCTCTTCGCTATTACGCCA
GTCGACCATAGCCAATTCAATATGGCGTATATGGACTCATGCCAATTCAATATGGTGGATCTGGACCTGT
GCCAATTCAATATGGCGTATATGGACTCGTGCCAATTCAATATGGTGGATCTGGACCCCAGCCAATTCAA
TATGGCGGACTTGGCACCATGCCAATTCAATATGGCGGACTTGGCACTGTGCCAACTGGGGAGGGGTCTA
CTTGGCACGGTGCCAAGTTTGAGGAGGGGTCTTGGCCCTGTGCCAAGTCCGCCATATTGAATTGGCATGG
TGCCAATAATGGCGGCCATATTGGCTATATGCCAGGATCAATATATAGGCAATATCCAATATGGCCCTAT
GCCAATATGGCTATTGGCCAGGTTCAATACTATGTATTGGCCCTATGCCATATAGTATTCCATATATGGG
TTTTCCTATTGACGTAGATAGCCCCTCCCAATGGGCGGTCCCATATACCATATATGGGGCTTCCTAATAC
CGCCCATAGCCACTCCCCCATTGACGTCAATGGTCTCTATATATGGTCTTTCCTATTGACGTCATATGGG
CGGTCCTATTGACGTATATGGCGCCTCCCCCATTGACGTCAATTACGGTAAATGGCCCGCCTGGCTCAAT
GCCCATTGACGTCAATAGGACCACCCACCATTGACGTCAATGGGATGGCTCATTGCCCATTCATATCCGT
TCTCACGCCCCCTATTGACGTCAATGACGGTAAATGGCCCACTTGGCAGTACATCAATATCTATTAATAG
TAACTTGGCAAGTACATTACTATTGGAAGGACGCCAGGGTACATTGGCAGTACTCCCATTGACGTCAATG
GCGGTAAATGGCCCGCGATGGCTGCCAAGTACATCCCCATTGACGTCAATGGGGAGGGGCAATGACGCAA
ATGGGCGTTCCATTGACGTAAATGGGCGGTAGGCGTGCCTAATGGGAGGTCTATATAAGCAATGCTCGTT
TAGGGAAC
