>Addgene plasmid #67665 | mKate2-P2A-APEX2-ML1N*2 | addgene partial sequence | sequence record 130227 | CMV-F 5'-CGCAAATGGGCGGTAGGCGTG-3'
ACCGCCATTCTGCCTGGGGACGTCGGAGCAAGCTTGATTTAGGTGACACTATAGAATACAAGCTACTTGT
TCTTTTTGCAGGATCCCATCGATTCGAATTCAAGGATCAACAAGTTTGTACAAAAAAGCAGGCTGCCACC
ATGGTGAGCGAGCTGATTAAGGAGAACATGCACATGAAGCTGTACATGGAGGGCACCGTGAACAACCACC
ACTTCAAGTGCACATCCGAGGGCGAAGGCAAGCCCTACGAGGGCACCCAGACCATGAGAATCAAGGCGGT
CGAGGGCGGCCCTCTCCCCTTCGCCTTCGACATCCTGGCTACCAGCTTCATGTACGGCAGCAAAACCTTC
ATCAACCACACCCAGGGCATCCCCGACTTCTTTAAGCAGTCCTTCCCCGAGGGCTTCACATGGGAGAGAG
TCACCACATACGAAGACGGGGGCGTGCTGACCGCTACCCAGGACACCAGCCTCCAGGACGGCTGCCTCAT
CTACAACGTCAAGATCAGAGGGGTGAACTTCCCATCCAACGGCCCTGTGATGCAGAAGAAAACACTCGGC
TGGGAGGCCTCCACCGAGACCCTGTACCCCGCTGACGGCGGCCTGGAAGGCAGAGCCGACATGGCCCTGA
AGCTCGTGGGCGGGGGCCACCTGATCTGCAACTTGAAGACCACATACAGATCCAAGAAACCCGCTAAGAA
CCTCAAGATGCCCGGCGTCTACTATGTGGACAGAAGACTGGAAAGAATCAAGGAGGCCGACAAAGAGACC
TACGTCGAGCAGCACGAGGTGGCTGTGGCCAGATACTGCGACCTCCCTAGCAA
