>Addgene plasmid #67665 | mKate2-P2A-APEX2-ML1N*2 | addgene partial sequence | sequence record 130433 | EBV-rev 5'-GTGGTTTGTCCAAACTCATC-3'
ATACGACTCACTATAGTTCTAGAGGCTCGAGTGCAACTATGTATAATAAAGTTGTTCGGATCCTTAATTA
TCCAGGTCAGGGGGGTCCAGCATCAGTTTACATGGCTTGCGCCCTTTGGCCCGAAATTTATCGCAAGGGC
TCATAAAGAAATACTTCAGCCGCCTTCTCAGGTCTTCCTCTTCGGTAGGGGTAGTAGGTGCTGGGGATGT
TCCGACCTGGGTTCCGTAGCCTGGGTTAGGGGTCAGCAGTCTTTCAGTCTCGCTTGCTCGTCGTCCAGCT
GGAGTTGCCATTGTCAGGATTCTCAGCATCAGCTTACAGGGTTTTCGCCCCTTTGCGCGGAATTTATCGC
ATGGACTCATAAAGAAGTACTTCAGCCGTCTCCTCAGGTCCTCTTCCTCAGTGGGTGTGGTGGGAGCTGG
AGATGTGCCCACTTGAGTGCCGTATCCGGGGTTGGGTGTCAGCAGCCGTTCGGTCTCGCTTGCCCTCCGT
CCAGCAGGTGTTGCCATAGTCAGGTCAGAGTACACCACTTTGTACAAGAAAGCTGGGTCGACGGCATCAG
CAAACCCAAGCTCGGAAAGCTTTTGGTGAGCCTCAGCGTAATCAGCAAAGAAGGCATCTTCGTCCGCTGC
ATATTTGTCAACGAGAGGGCGGAATACAGGGTCAGACAAAAGAGCCTTGTCAGAAGGTAGCTGAAGGAGA
CCTTCCTTCTCACCACTCAACAACTCCGTGAAGTATGAGTTGTCGAAAATAAGAGGATTAGAGGTCCAGG
GACCCTCAAATCCAGAACGCTCCTTGTGTGCAGCTCCAATAGTGTGACC
